Addgene plasmid #177027: pEPQD0CM0062
Purpose: Level 0 CDS (with stop codon) part for MoClo assembly, AATG-GCTT
Depositing lab: Nicola Patron. Depositing organization: Earlham Institute. Publication: Reconstitution of monoterpene indole alkaloid biosynthesis in genome engineered Nicotiana benthamiana. Dudley QM, Jo S, Guerrero DAS, Chhetry M, Smedley MA, Harwood WA, Sherden NH, O'Connor SE, Caputi L, Patron NJ. Commun Biol. 2022 Sep 10;5(1):949. doi: 10.1038/s42003-022-03904-w. PubMed 36088516.
Backbone
  Vector backbone: pUAP1
  Vector type: Synthetic Biology
Growth in bacteria
  Bacterial resistance: Chloramphenicol, 25 μg/mL
  Growth temperature: 37°C
  Growth strain: DH5alpha
  Copy number: High Copy
Gene/Insert
  Gene/Insert name: 7-deoxyloganetic acid glucosyl transferase; UGT709C2
  Species: Catharanthus roseus (Madagascar periwinkle)
  Cloning method: Restriction Enzyme; 5′ cloning site Unknown (unknown if destroyed); 3′ cloning site Unknown (unknown if destroyed)
  Sequencing primers: 5′ GGCGTATCACGAGGCAGAATTTC; 3′ CCTGCATAACGCGAAGTAATC
Terms and licenses: Academic/Nonprofit Terms; Industry Terms: Not Available to Industry
Depositor comments: Genbank accession: KF302068, the CDS sequence has been domesticated (all endogenous BpiI, BsaI, BsmBI and SapI recognition sites removed) and are flanked by an inverted pair of BsaI recognition sites that produce overhangs compatible with the phytobrick assembly standard
How to cite: pEPQD0CM0062 was a gift from Nicola Patron (Addgene plasmid # 177027 ; http://n2t.net/addgene:177027 ; RRID:Addgene_177027)
