[The description below was written by a language model from this plasmid's Addgene catalogue record and pLannotate feature annotations shown in this document.]
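Description:
pEPQD0CM0062 is a Level 0 coding-sequence part for MoClo/Golden Gate assembly, built in the pUAP1 universal acceptor backbone and classed as a synthetic biology vector. The plasmid is about 3.5 kb and is propagated in E. coli at high copy from a ColE1/pUC-type origin. Selection is with chloramphenicol, provided by a cat gene driven by its native promoter and followed by the lambda t0 terminator.

The insert is the coding sequence of 7-deoxyloganetic acid glucosyltransferase (UGT709C2, also called UGT8) from Catharanthus roseus. This iridoid glucosyltransferase acts specifically on 7-deoxyloganetic acid in the pathway leading to secologanin, a precursor of monoterpene indole alkaloids. The sequence includes its stop codon and has been domesticated, meaning that internal BpiI, BsaI, BsmBI and SapI recognition sites were removed so they do not interfere with Type IIS assembly. An inverted pair of BsaI sites flanks the CDS, and digestion releases it with AATG and GCTT overhangs that conform to the Phytobrick standard for a CDS-with-stop position.

The plasmid carries no promoter or terminator for expressing the gene. The bacterial terminators annotated on either side of the insert (a putative bacterial terminator upstream and the his operon terminator downstream) are backbone elements that insulate the cloning site from read-through transcription. The part is meant to be combined in a one-pot BsaI reaction with compatible promoter, terminator and other standard parts to build a Level 1 transcription unit. The associated work concerns reconstituting monoterpene indole alkaloid biosynthesis in Nicotiana benthamiana, which points to plant expression as the downstream use.
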