Features (pLannotate 1.2.2; 7 found; start..end, strand, type, name):
    391..485     -  terminator     lambda t0 terminator: transcription terminator from phage lambda
    509..1165    -  CDS            cat: CAT_ECOLX - Experimental evidence at protein level: Swiss-Prot protein existence level 1. This enzyme is an effector of chloramphenicol resistance in bacteria. From Escherichia coli. This protein is used as a marker in many commonly used cloning vectors, such as pACYC184.
   1166..1263    -  promoter       cat promoter: promoter of the E. coli cat gene encoding chloramphenicol acetyltransferase
   1349..1392    -  terminator     bacterial terminator: putative bacterial transcription terminator
   1409..2854    +  CDS            UGT709C2: UGT8_CATRO - Also known as UGT8. Experimental evidence at protein level: Swiss-Prot protein existence level 1. Iridoid glucosyltransferase acting exclusively on 7- deoxyloganetic acid. No activity with 7-deoxyloganetin. Catalyzes the fourth to last step in secologanin biosynthesis. From Catharanthus roseus (Madagascar periwinkle) (Vinca rosea).
   2875..2932    +  terminator     his operon terminator: This putative transcriptin terminator from the E. coli his operon has a 2-bp deletion introduced during synthesis. Its efficiency has not been determined.
   3127..208     -  rep_origin     ori (across the origin): high-copy-number ColE1/pMB1/pBR322/pUC origin of replication
>Addgene plasmid #177027 | pEPQD0CM0062 | addgene full sequence | sequence record 348992 | Addgene NGS Result
GTATGTAGGCGGTGCTACAGAGTTCTTGAAGTGGTGGCCTAACTACGGCTACACTAGAAGAACAGTATTT
GGTATCTGCGCTCTGCTGAAGCCAGTTACCTTCGGAAAAAGAGTTGGTAGCTCTTGATCCGGCAAACAAA
CCACCGCTGGTAGCGGTGGTTTTTTTGTTTGCAAGCAGCAGATTACGCGCAGAAAAAAAGGATCTCAAGA
AGATCCTTTGATCTTTTCTACGGGGTCTGACGCTCAGTGGAACGAAAACTCACGTTAAGGGATTTTGGTC
ATGAGATTATCAAAAAGGATCTTCACCTAGATCCTTTTAAATTAAAAATGAAGTTTTAAATCAATCTAAA
GTATATATGAGTAAACTTGGTCTGACAGCTCGAGGCTTGGATTCTCACCAATAAAAAACGCCCGGCGGCA
ACCGAGCGTTCTGAACAAATCCAGATGGAGTTCTGAGGTCATTACTGGATCTATCAACAGGAGTCCAAGC
GAGCTCGATATCAAATTACGCCCCGCCCTGCCACTCATCGCAGTACTGTTGTAATTCATTAAGCATTCTG
CCGACATGGAAGCCATCACAAACGGCATGATGAACCTGAATCGCCAGCGGCATCAGCACCTTGTCGCCTT
GCGTATAATATTTGCCCATGGTGAAAACGGGGGCGAAGAAGTTGTCCATATTGGCCACGTTTAAATCAAA
ACTGGTGAAACTCACCCAGGGATTGGCTGAGACGAAAAACATATTCTCAATAAACCCTTTAGGGAAATAG
GCCAGGTTTTCACCGTAACACGCCACATCTTGCGAATATATGTGTAGAAACTGCCGGAAATCGTCGTGGT
ATTCACTCCAGAGCGATGAAAACGTTTCAGTTTGCTCATGGAAAACGGTGTAACAAGGGTGAACACTATC
CCATATCACCAGCTCACCGTCTTTCATTGCCATACGAAATTCCGGATGAGCATTCATCAGGCGGGCAAGA
ATGTGAATAAAGGCCGGATAAAACTTGTGCTTATTTTTCTTTACGGTCTTTAAAAAGGCCGTAATATCCA
GCTGAACGGTCTGGTTATAGGTACATTGAGCAACTGACTGAAATGCCTCAAAATGTTCTTTACGATGCCA
TTGGGATATATCAACGGTGGTATATCCAGTGATTTTTTTCTCCATTTTAGCTTCCTTAGCTCCTGAAAAT
CTCGATAACTCAAAAAATACGCCCGGTAGTGATCTTATTTCATTATGGTGAAAGTTGGAACCTCTTACGT
GCCCGATCAACTCGAGTGCCACCTGACGTCTAAGAAACCATTATTATCATGACATTAACCTATAAAAATA
GGCGTATCACGAGGCAGAATTTCAGATAAAAAAAATCCTTAGCTTTCGCTAAGGATGATTTCTGGAATTC
GGTCTCAAATGGGTTCTCAAGAAACAAATTTGGCTCCTCATGTTCTCATATTCCCTTTGCCAATTCAAGG
CCATGTGAACTCCATGCTCAGACTAGCAGAACTTCTCTGTCTAGCTGAATTAGATATCACTTTTATTGTT
TCAGAGTTCAGCCACAGTCGCTTAATTAAGCATACAAATGTTGCCTCCCGTTTTGCCCGTTACCCAGGAT
TTCAGTTCCAGCCCATATCCGATGGCCTTCCCGATGATCACCCCAGAGCAGGCGAAAGAGTCATGGATAT
TTTGCCTTCAACTAAAAATGTAACGGGACCCCTGTTTAAGCAGATGATGGTTGAGAATAAGTGCTTTTCT
TCTGCTACTCGAAGGCCGATTACTTGCATAATCGCTGATGGGGTTTTGAGCTTTGCTGGGGATTTCGCTC
AAGAAAAAGGAATCCCTCTTATTTACTTCAGAACTGTTTCTGCTTGTTCTTTCTGGGCTTGTTTTTGTAT
GCCTGAACTAATTGAATCTGGTGACATTCCGATTAAAGGAAATGGTATGGATCTGATAGTGAAAAGCGTG
CCGGGGATGGAAACTTTTCTCAGGCGACGAGATCTGCCGGGGTTTTGCCGAGTCAATGACATTAATGAAC
CGAAACTCCAGATCCTGAAAACAGAGACAAGACAGACAACGAGAGCCCAAGCGGCTATTTTGAACACTTT
TGAGGATTTGGAAGGACCAATTCTATCTCAAATTCGCAAACACATGCCAAGACTTTTCACAATTGGACCA
AGTCATTCCCACCTAACATCTAGACTTGAAACCAAGAATATCAAGACTTTAATTTCCTCCGGTAGTTTCT
GGGAAGAAGATCGAAGCTGTGTGGATTGGCTTGATGCACAGCCACCAAGATCTGTTTTATATGTAAGTTT
TGGAAGTATTACAGTTGTAACAAGAGATCAACTCCTGGAATTCTGGTATGGTCTTGTTAATAGTGGACAA
CGGTTCTTGTGGGTAATGAGGCCAGATTCAATTATGGGCAAAGATGGGCAAAGCCAGATTCCTGCAGATC
TTGAAGAGGGCACAAAAGCCAGAGGTTATATGGTGGGATGGGCACCTCAAGAAGAGGTCTTGAATCACCC
TGCCATTGGAGGATTTCTGACTCACAGTGGGTGGAATTCAACTTTAGAGAGTATTGTGGCTGGTGTCCCA
ATGATATGTTGGCCATACTTTGCGGACCAAATGATAAACAGCAGATTTGTGAGTGAAATTTGGAAGATTG
GATTGGATATGAAAGATACATGTGATAGAGAGACAATTGTGAAGATGGTTAGGGAGTTGATGGAGATTAG
GAAAGATGAGTTCTTGCAAAGGGCTGATCATATGGCTAAATTGGCAAAAGAGGCTGTTAGTGAAGGCGGA
TCCTCATATTCTAACTTGGATGGCCTCGTTGATTACATAAAATCACTGATTATTTGAGCTTCGAGACCCT
GCAGTCCGGCAAAAAAGGGCAAGGTGTCACCACCCTGCCCTTTTTCTTTAAAACCGAAAAGATTACTTCG
CGTTATGCAGGCTTCCTCGCTCACTGACTCGCTGCGCTCGGTCGTTCGGCTGCGGCGAGCGGTATCAGCT
CACTCAAAGGCGGTAATACGGTTATCCACAGAATCAGGGGATAACGCAGGAAAGAACATGTGAGCAAAAG
GCCAGCAAAAGGCCAGGAACCGTAAAAAGGCCGCGTTGCTGGCGTTTTTCCACAGGCTCCGCCCCCCTGA
CGAGCATCACAAAAATCGACGCTCAAGTCAGAGGTGGCGAAACCCGACAGGACTATAAAGATACCAGGCG
TTTCCCCCTGGAAGCTCCCTCGTGCGCTCTCCTGTTCCGACCCTGCCGCTTACCGGATACCTGTCCGCCT
TTCTCCCTTCGGGAAGCGTGGCGCTTTCTCATAGCTCACGCTGTAGGTATCTCAGTTCGGTGTAGGTCGT
TCGCTCCAAGCTGGGCTGTGTGCACGAACCCCCCGTTCAGCCCGACCGCTGCGCCTTATCCGGTAACTAT
CGTCTTGAGTCCAACCCGGTAAGACACGACTTATCGCCACTGGCAGCAGCCACTGGTAACAGGATTAGCA
GAGCGAG
